Addgene plasmid #182012: pCDNA5/FRT/TO_CalR-HaloTag7-P30-SNAP-tag-KDEL
Purpose: CMV overexpression of HaloTag7 and SNAP-tag fusion in the endoplasmic reticulum of mammalian cell lines
Depositing lab: Kai Johnsson. Publication: Live-Cell Fluorescence Lifetime Multiplexing Using Synthetic Fluorescent Probes. Frei MS, Koch B, Hiblot J, Johnsson K. ACS Chem Biol. 2022 Jun 17;17(6):1321-1327. doi: 10.1021/acschembio.2c00041. Epub 2022 May 18. PubMed 35584304.
Backbone
  Vector backbone: pcDNA5/FRT
  Backbone size w/o insert (bp): 5100
  Vector type: Mammalian Expression
  Selectable markers: Hygromycin
Growth in bacteria
  Bacterial resistance: Ampicillin, 100 μg/mL
  Growth temperature: 37°C
  Growth strain: DH5alpha
  Copy number: High Copy
Gene/Insert
  Gene/Insert name: CalR-HaloTag7-P30-SNAP-tag-KDEL
  Species: H. sapiens (human), Synthetic
  Insert size (bp): 1675
  Promoter: CMV
  Cloning method: Gibson Cloning
Terms and licenses: Academic/Nonprofit Terms; Industry Terms: Not Available to Industry
How to cite: pCDNA5/FRT/TO_CalR-HaloTag7-P30-SNAP-tag-KDEL was a gift from Kai Johnsson (Addgene plasmid # 182012 ; http://n2t.net/addgene:182012 ; RRID:Addgene_182012)
