[The description below was written by a language model from this plasmid's Addgene catalogue record and pLannotate feature annotations shown in this document.]
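Description:
pCDNA5/FRT/TO_CalR-HaloTag7-P30-SNAP-tag-KDEL is a 6.7 kb mammalian expression plasmid built on the pcDNA5/FRT backbone. It is propagated in E. coli from a high-copy ColE1/pUC-type origin under ampicillin selection (AmpR with its own bla promoter). A fragment of the f1 origin and remnants of lac regulatory sequence are also annotated in the backbone.

The roughly 1.7 kb insert encodes a single fusion protein directed to the endoplasmic reticulum. By its name, it begins with a CalR element, presumably a calreticulin-derived ER signal sequence, though neither the record nor the feature table defines it. HaloTag7, a modified dehalogenase that bonds covalently to chloroalkane ligands, comes next. A linker designated P30 joins it to SNAP-tag, which the annotation software detects as a fragment of human MGMT, the protein from which SNAP-tag was engineered. A C-terminal KDEL motif provides ER retention.

Expression is driven by the CMV enhancer/promoter and terminated by the bGH polyadenylation signal. Two short tet-operator-like matches lie immediately downstream of the promoter. Together with the "TO" in the name, they suggest a tetracycline-regulatable CMV/TetO2 arrangement that would be repressed in cells expressing Tet repressor, whereas the catalogue simply describes CMV overexpression.

An FRT site sits directly upstream of a hygromycin resistance gene that has an SV40 poly(A) signal but no annotated promoter of its own. This is the usual design for Flp-mediated integration into a host line carrying a genomic FRT site, where recombination allows hygromycin selection of stable isogenic clones. The construct places two orthogonal self-labelling tags in the ER for staining with synthetic fluorescent probes, and the associated publication concerns live-cell fluorescence lifetime multiplexing.
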