Features (pLannotate 1.2.2; 22 found; start..end, strand, type, name):
     28..80      -  misc_feature   bom (fragment): basis of mobility region from pBR322
    235..614     +  enhancer       CMV enhancer: human cytomegalovirus immediate early enhancer
    615..818     +  promoter       CMV promoter: human cytomegalovirus (CMV) immediate early promoter
    820..839     +  promoter       PLtetO-1 promoter (fragment): modified phage lambda PL promoter with tet operator sites (Lutz and Bujard, 1997)
    841..860     +  promoter       PLtetO-1 promoter (fragment): modified phage lambda PL promoter with tet operator sites (Lutz and Bujard, 1997)
    868..901     +  promoter       TRE3GV promoter (fragment): 3rd-generation Tet-responsive promoter that can be activated by binding of Tet-On® 3G, optimized for retroviral and lentiviral vectors
   1065..1948    +  CDS            HaloTag® (fragment): modified bacterial dehalogenase that forms covalent bonds with chloroalkane derivatives
   2073..2630    +  CDS            MGMT (fragment): MGMT_HUMAN - Experimental evidence at protein level: Swiss-Prot protein existence level 1. Involved in the cellular defense against the biological effects of O6-methylguanine (O6-MeG) and O4-methylthymine (O4-MeT) in DNA. Repairs the methylated nucleobase in DNA by stoichiometrically transferring the methyl group to a cysteine residue in the enzyme. This is a suicide reaction: the enzyme is irreversibly inactivated. From Homo sapiens (Human).
   2692..2916    +  polyA_signal   bGH poly(A) signal: bovine growth hormone polyadenylation signal
   2920..2941    +  promoter       SV40 promoter (fragment): SV40 enhancer and early promoter
   2962..3195    +  rep_origin     f1 ori (fragment) (sequence partly withheld): f1 bacteriophage origin of replication; arrow indicates direction of (+) strand synthesis
   3200..3247    +  protein_bind   FRT: FLP-mediated recombination occurs in the 8-bp core sequence TCTAGAAA (Turan and Bode, 2011). FLP recombinase from the Saccharomyces cerevisiae 2μ plasmid
   3255..4277    +  CDS            HygR: aminoglycoside phosphotransferase from E. coli; aph(4)-Ia; confers resistance to hygromycin
   4287..4412    +  CDS            ble (fragment): BLE_KLEPN - Experimental evidence at protein level: Swiss-Prot protein existence level 1. Binding protein with a strong affinity to the bleomycin family of antibiotics. Binds to CL990; an antimitotic-antibiotic compound. From Klebsiella pneumoniae.
   4407..4528    +  polyA_signal   SV40 poly(A) signal: SV40 polyadenylation signal
   4601..4617    -  protein_bind   lac operator: The lac repressor binds to the lac operator to inhibit transcription in E. coli. This inhibition can be relieved by adding lactose or isopropyl-β-D-thiogalactopyranoside (IPTG). lac repressor encoded by lacI
   4625..4655    -  promoter       lac promoter: promoter for the E. coli lac operon
   4670..4691    -  protein_bind   CAP binding site: CAP binding activates transcription in the presence of cAMP. E. coli catabolite activator protein
   4704..4796    -  CDS            lacI (fragment): lac repressor; lacI; The lac repressor binds to the lac operator to inhibit transcription in E. coli. This inhibition can be relieved by adding lactose or isopropyl-β-D-thiogalactopyranoside (IPTG).
   4979..5567    -  rep_origin     ori: high-copy-number ColE1/pMB1/pBR322/pUC origin of replication
   5738..6598    -  CDS            AmpR: β-lactamase; bla; confers resistance to ampicillin, carbenicillin, and related antibiotics
   6599..6703    -  promoter       AmpR promoter: bla
>Addgene plasmid #182012 | pCDNA5/FRT/TO_CalR-HaloTag7-P30-SNAP-tag-KDEL | addgene full sequence | sequence record 355966 | Addgene NGS Result
GACGGATCGGGAGATCTCCCGATCCCCTATGGTGCACTCTCAGTACAATCTGCTCTGATGCCGCATAGTT
AAGCCAGTATCTGCTCCCTGCTTGTGTGTTGGAGGTCGCTGAGTAGTGCGCGAGCAAAATTTAAGCTACA
ACAAGGCAAGGCTTGACCGACAATTGCATGAAGAATCTGCTTAGGGTTAGGCGTTTTGCGCTGCTTCGCG
ATGTACGGGCCAGATATACGCGTTGACATTGATTATTGACTAGTTATTAATAGTAATCAATTACGGGGTC
ATTAGTTCATAGCCCATATATGGAGTTCCGCGTTACATAACTTACGGTAAATGGCCCGCCTGGCTGACCG
CCCAACGACCCCCGCCCATTGACGTCAATAATGACGTATGTTCCCATAGTAACGCCAATAGGGACTTTCC
ATTGACGTCAATGGGTGGAGTATTTACGGTAAACTGCCCACTTGGCAGTACATCAAGTGTATCATATGCC
AAGTACGCCCCCTATTGACGTCAATGACGGTAAATGGCCCGCCTGGCATTATGCCCAGTACATGACCTTA
TGGGACTTTCCTACTTGGCAGTACATCTACGTATTAGTCATCGCTATTACCATGGTGATGCGGTTTTGGC
AGTACATCAATGGGCGTGGATAGCGGTTTGACTCACGGGGATTTCCAAGTCTCCACCCCATTGACGTCAA
TGGGAGTTTGTTTTGGCACCAAAATCAACGGGACTTTCCAAAATGTCGTAACAACTCCGCCCCATTGACG
CAAATGGGCGGTAGGCGTGTACGGTGGGAGGTCTATATAAGCAGAGCTCTCCCTATCAGTGATAGAGATC
TCCCTATCAGTGATAGAGATCGTCGACGAGCTCGTTTAGTGAACCGTCAGATCGCCTGGAGACGCCATCC
ACGCTGTTTTGACCTCCATAGAAGACACCGGGACCGATCCAGCCTCCGGACTCTAGCGTTTAAACTTACC
ACCATGCTGCTATCCGTGCCGTTGCTGCTCGGCCTCCTCGGCCTGGCCGTCGCCGGAGGCAGCGGAGGCA
GCGAATTCGGATCCGAAATCGGTACTGGCTTTCCATTCGACCCCCATTATGTGGAAGTCCTGGGCGAGCG
CATGCACTACGTCGATGTTGGTCCGCGCGATGGCACCCCTGTGCTGTTCCTGCACGGTAACCCGACCTCC
TCCTACGTGTGGCGCAACATCATCCCGCATGTTGCACCGACCCATCGCTGCATTGCTCCAGACCTGATCG
GTATGGGCAAATCCGACAAACCAGACCTGGGTTATTTCTTCGACGACCACGTCCGCTTCATGGATGCCTT
CATCGAAGCCCTGGGTCTGGAAGAGGTCGTCCTGGTCATTCACGACTGGGGCTCCGCTCTGGGTTTCCAC
TGGGCCAAGCGCAATCCAGAGCGCGTCAAAGGTATTGCATTTATGGAGTTCATCCGCCCTATCCCGACCT
GGGACGAATGGCCAGAATTTGCCCGCGAGACCTTCCAGGCCTTCCGCACCACCGACGTCGGCCGCAAGCT
GATCATCGATCAGAACGTTTTTATCGAGGGTACGCTGCCGATGGGTGTCGTCCGCCCGCTGACTGAAGTC
GAGATGGACCATTACCGCGAGCCGTTCCTGAATCCTGTTGACCGCGAGCCACTGTGGCGCTTCCCAAACG
AGCTGCCAATCGCCGGTGAGCCAGCGAACATCGTCGCGCTGGTCGAAGAATACATGGACTGGCTGCACCA
GTCCCCTGTCCCGAAGCTGCTGTTCTGGGGCACCCCAGGCGTTCTGATCCCACCGGCCGAAGCCGCTCGC
CTGGCCAAAAGCCTGCCTAACTGCAAGGCTGTGGACATCGGCCCGGGTCTGAATCTGCTGCAAGAAGACA
ACCCGGACCTGATCGGCAGCGAGATCGCGCGCTGGCTGTCTACTCTGGAGATTTCCGGTAGCGGCCGCCC
TCCTCCTCCGCCACCGCCACCACCGCCGCCGCCGCCACCACCACCTCCTCCGCCTCCTCCACCACCACCG
CCACCGCCTCCACCACCTGGCGGCCGCTCTCGGTCTCTCGAGATGGATAAAGACTGCGAAATGAAACGCA
CTACCCTGGACAGCCCGCTGGGTAAACTGGAACTGAGCGGTTGCGAGCAGGGCCTGCACGAAATCATTTT
CCTGGGCAAAGGTACGAGCGCTGCGGATGCGGTCGAAGTACCGGCTCCGGCTGCGGTTCTGGGTGGCCCG
GAGCCGCTGATGCAGGCTACCGCATGGCTGAACGCATATTTTCACCAGCCAGAGGCGATTGAAGAGTTCC
CTGTACCGGCCCTGCATCACCCGGTATTTCAGCAGGAATCCTTTACCCGTCAGGTACTGTGGAAACTGCT
GAAAGTAGTGAAATTCGGCGAGGTGATCTCCTATTCCCATCTGGCGGCGCTGGCTGGCAACCCAGCGGCA
ACTGCGGCGGTGAAAACCGCTCTGTCTGGTAATCCGGTGCCAATTCTGATCCCGTGCCACCGTGTGGTTC
AGGGCGACCTGGACGTAGGTGGCTACGAAGGCGGCCTGGCTGTGAAAGAATGGCTGCTGGCGCACGAAGG
TCACCGTCTGGGTAAACCAGGCCTGGGCGGAGGCGGAGGAAGCGGCAAGGACGAGCTGTGATAATCTAGA
GGGCCCGTTTAAACCCGCTGATCAGCCTCGACTGTGCCTTCTAGTTGCCAGCCATCTGTTGTTTGCCCCT
CCCCCGTGCCTTCCTTGACCCTGGAAGGTGCCACTCCCACTGTCCTTTCCTAATAAAATGAGGAAATTGC
ATCGCATTGTCTGAGTAGGTGTCATTCTATTCTGGGGGGTGGGGTGGGGCAGGACAGCAAGGGGGAGGAT
TGGGAAGACAATAGCAGGCATGCTGGGGATGCGGTGGGCTCTATGGCTTCTGAGGCGGAAAGAACCAGCT
GGGGCTCTAGGGGGTATCCCC
[124 nt withheld, positions 2962-3085]
C
[91 nt withheld, positions 3087-3177]
AGGGTGATGGTTCACGTACCTAGAAGTTCCTATTCCGAAGTTCCTATTCTCTAGAAAGTATAGGAACTTC
CTTGGCCAAAAAGCCTGAACTCACCGCGACGTCTGTCGAGAAGTTTCTGATCGAAAAGTTCGACAGCGTC
TCCGACCTGATGCAGCTCTCGGAGGGCGAAGAATCTCGTGCTTTCAGCTTCGATGTAGGAGGGCGTGGAT
ATGTCCTGCGGGTAAATAGCTGCGCCGATGGTTTCTACAAAGATCGTTATGTTTATCGGCACTTTGCATC
GGCCGCGCTCCCGATTCCGGAAGTGCTTGACATTGGGGAATTCAGCGAGAGCCTGACCTATTGCATCTCC
CGCCGTGCACAGGGTGTCACGTTGCAAGACCTGCCTGAAACCGAACTGCCCGCTGTTCTGCAGCCGGTCG
CGGAGGCCATGGATGCGATCGCTGCGGCCGATCTTAGCCAGACGAGCGGGTTCGGCCCATTCGGACCGCA
AGGAATCGGTCAATACACTACATGGCGTGATTTCATATGCGCGATTGCTGATCCCCATGTGTATCACTGG
CAAACTGTGATGGACGACACCGTCAGTGCGTCCGTCGCGCAGGCTCTCGATGAGCTGATGCTTTGGGCCG
AGGACTGCCCCGAAGTCCGGCACCTCGTGCACGCGGATTTCGGCTCCAACAATGTCCTGACGGACAATGG
CCGCATAACAGCGGTCATTGACTGGAGCGAGGCGATGTTCGGGGATTCCCAATACGAGGTCGCCAACATC
TTCTTCTGGAGGCCGTGGTTGGCTTGTATGGAGCAGCAGACGCGCTACTTCGAGCGGAGGCATCCGGAGC
TTGCAGGATCGCCGCGGCTCCGGGCGTATATGCTCCGCATTGGTCTTGACCAACTCTATCAGAGCTTGGT
TGACGGCAATTTCGATGATGCAGCTTGGGCGCAGGGTCGATGCGACGCAATCGTCCGATCCGGAGCCGGG
ACTGTCGGGCGTACACAAATCGCCCGCAGAAGCGCGGCCGTCTGGACCGATGGCTGTGTAGAAGTACTCG
CCGATAGTGGAAACCGACGCCCCAGCACTCGTCCGAGGGCAAAGGAATAGCACGTACTACGAGATTTCGA
TTCCACCGCCGCCTTCTATGAAAGGTTGGGCTTCGGAATCGTTTTCCGGGACGCCGGCTGGATGATCCTC
CAGCGCGGGGATCTCATGCTGGAGTTCTTCGCCCACCCCAACTTGTTTATTGCAGCTTATAATGGTTACA
AATAAAGCAATAGCATCACAAATTTCACAAATAAAGCATTTTTTTCACTGCATTCTAGTTGTGGTTTGTC
CAAACTCATCAATGTATCTTATCATGTCTGTATACCGTCGACCTCTAGCTAGAGCTTGGCGTAATCATGG
TCATAGCTGTTTCCTGTGTGAAATTGTTATCCGCTCACAATTCCACACAACATACGAGCCGGAAGCATAA
AGTGTAAAGCCTGGGGTGCCTAATGAGTGAGCTAACTCACATTAATTGCGTTGCGCTCACTGCCCGCTTT
CCAGTCGGGAAACCTGTCGTGCCAGCTGCATTAATGAATCGGCCAACGCGCGGGGAGAGGCGGTTTGCGT
ATTGGGCGCTCTTCCGCTTCCTCGCTCACTGACTCGCTGCGCTCGGTCGTTCGGCTGCGGCGAGCGGTAT
CAGCTCACTCAAAGGCGGTAATACGGTTATCCACAGAATCAGGGGATAACGCAGGAAAGAACATGTGAGC
AAAAGGCCAGCAAAAGGCCAGGAACCGTAAAAAGGCCGCGTTGCTGGCGTTTTTCCATAGGCTCCGCCCC
CCTGACGAGCATCACAAAAATCGACGCTCAAGTCAGAGGTGGCGAAACCCGACAGGACTATAAAGATACC
AGGCGTTTCCCCCTGGAAGCTCCCTCGTGCGCTCTCCTGTTCCGACCCTGCCGCTTACCGGATACCTGTC
CGCCTTTCTCCCTTCGGGAAGCGTGGCGCTTTCTCATAGCTCACGCTGTAGGTATCTCAGTTCGGTGTAG
GTCGTTCGCTCCAAGCTGGGCTGTGTGCACGAACCCCCCGTTCAGCCCGACCGCTGCGCCTTATCCGGTA
ACTATCGTCTTGAGTCCAACCCGGTAAGACACGACTTATCGCCACTGGCAGCAGCCACTGGTAACAGGAT
TAGCAGAGCGAGGTATGTAGGCGGTGCTACAGAGTTCTTGAAGTGGTGGCCTAACTACGGCTACACTAGA
AGAACAGTATTTGGTATCTGCGCTCTGCTGAAGCCAGTTACCTTCGGAAAAAGAGTTGGTAGCTCTTGAT
CCGGCAAACAAACCACCGCTGGTAGCGGTGGTTTTTTTGTTTGCAAGCAGCAGATTACGCGCAGAAAAAA
AGGATCTCAAGAAGATCCTTTGATCTTTTCTACGGGGTCTGACGCTCAGTGGAACGAAAACTCACGTTAA
GGGATTTTGGTCATGAGATTATCAAAAAGGATCTTCACCTAGATCCTTTTAAATTAAAAATGAAGTTTTA
AATCAATCTAAAGTATATATGAGTAAACTTGGTCTGACAGTTACCAATGCTTAATCAGTGAGGCACCTAT
CTCAGCGATCTGTCTATTTCGTTCATCCATAGTTGCCTGACTCCCCGTCGTGTAGATAACTACGATACGG
GAGGGCTTACCATCTGGCCCCAGTGCTGCAATGATACCGCGAGACCCACGCTCACCGGCTCCAGATTTAT
CAGCAATAAACCAGCCAGCCGGAAGGGCCGAGCGCAGAAGTGGTCCTGCAACTTTATCCGCCTCCATCCA
GTCTATTAATTGTTGCCGGGAAGCTAGAGTAAGTAGTTCGCCAGTTAATAGTTTGCGCAACGTTGTTGCC
ATTGCTACAGGCATCGTGGTGTCACGCTCGTCGTTTGGTATGGCTTCATTCAGCTCCGGTTCCCAACGAT
CAAGGCGAGTTACATGATCCCCCATGTTGTGCAAAAAAGCGGTTAGCTCCTTCGGTCCTCCGATCGTTGT
CAGAAGTAAGTTGGCCGCAGTGTTATCACTCATGGTTATGGCAGCACTGCATAATTCTCTTACTGTCATG
CCATCCGTAAGATGCTTTTCTGTGACTGGTGAGTACTCAACCAAGTCATTCTGAGAATAGTGTATGCGGC
GACCGAGTTGCTCTTGCCCGGCGTCAATACGGGATAATACCGCGCCACATAGCAGAACTTTAAAAGTGCT
CATCATTGGAAAACGTTCTTCGGGGCGAAAACTCTCAAGGATCTTACCGCTGTTGAGATCCAGTTCGATG
TAACCCACTCGTGCACCCAACTGATCTTCAGCATCTTTTACTTTCACCAGCGTTTCTGGGTGAGCAAAAA
CAGGAAGGCAAAATGCCGCAAAAAAGGGAATAAGGGCGACACGGAAATGTTGAATACTCATACTCTTCCT
TTTTCAATATTATTGAAGCATTTATCAGGGTTATTGTCTCATGAGCGGATACATATTTGAATGTATTTAG
AAAAATAAACAAATAGGGGTTCCGCGCACATTTCCCCGAAAAGTGCCACCTGACGTC
